>Addgene plasmid #10869 | p1203 PML2d HPV-16 | addgene full sequence | sequence record 242762 | Addgene NGS Result
TTATCATCGATAAGCTCCGGATCCCCATGTACCAATGTTGCAGTAAATCCAGGTGATTGTCCACCATTAG
AGTTAATAAACACAGTTATTCAGGATGGTGATATGGTTCATACTGGCTTTGGTGCTATGGACTTTACTAC
ATTACAGGCTAACAAAAGTGAAGTTCCACTGGATATTTGTACATCTATTTGCAAATATCCAGATTATATT
AAAATGGTGTCAGAACCATATGGCGACAGCTTATTTTTTTATTTACGAAGGGAACAAATGTTTGTTAGAC
ATTTATTTAATAGGGCTGGTACTGTTGGTGAAAATGTACCAGACGATTTATACATTAAAGGCTCTGGGTC
TACTGCAAATTTAGCCAGTTCAAATTATTTTCCTACACCTAGTGGTTCTATGGTTACCTCTGATGCCCAA
ATATTCAATAAACCTTATTGGTTACAACGAGCACAGGGCCACAATAATGGCATTTGTTGGGGTAACCAAC
TATTTGTTACTGTTGTTGATACTACACGCAGTACAAATATGTCATTATGTGCTGCCATATCTACTTCAGA
AACTACATATAAAAATACTAACTTTAAGGAGTACCTACGACATGGGGAGGAATATGATTTACAGTTTATT
TTTCAACTGTGCAAAATAACCTTAACTGCAGACGTTATGACATACATACATTCTATGAATTCCACTATTT
TGGAGGACTGGAATTTTGGTCTACAACCTCCCCCAGGAGGCACACTAGAAGATACTTATAGGTTTGTAAC
ATCCCAGGCAATTGCTTGTCAAAAACATACACCTCCAGCACCTAAAGAAGATCCCCTTAAAAAATACACT
TTTTGGGAAGTAAATTTAAAGGAAAAGTTTTCTGCAGACCTAGATCAGTTTCCTTTAGGACGCAAATTTT
TACTACAAGCAGGATTGAAGGCCAAACCAAAATTTACATTAGGAAAACGAAAAGCTACACCCACCACCTC
ATCTACCTCTACAACTGCTAAACGCAAAAAACGTAAGCTGTAAGTATTGTATGTATGTTGAATTAGTGTT
GTTTGTTGTGTATATGTTTGTATGTGCTTGTATGTGCTTGTAAATATTAAGTTGTATGTGTGTTTGTATG
TATGGTATAATAAACACGTGTGTATGTGTTTTTAAATGCTTGTGTAACTATTGTGTCATGCAACATAAAT
AAACTTATTGTTTCAACACCTACTAATTGTGTTGTGGTTATTCATTGTATATAAACTATATTTGCTACAT
CCTGTTTTTGTTTTATATATACTATATTTTGTAGCGCCAGCGGCCATTTTGTAGCTTCAACCGAATTCGG
TTGCATGCTTTTTGGCACAAAATGTGTTTTTTTAAATAGTTCTATGTCAGCAACTATGGTTTAAACTTGT
ACGTTTCCTGCTTGCCATGCGTGCCAAATCCCTGTTTTCCTGACCTGCACTGCTTGCCAACCATTCCATT
GTTTTTTACACTGCACTATGTGCAACTACTGAATCACTATGTACATTGTGTCATATAAAATAAATCACTA
TGCGCCAACGCCTTACATACCGCTGTTAGGCACATATTTTTGGCTTGTTTTAACTAACCTAATTGCATAT
TTGGCATAAGGTTTAAACTTCTAAGGCCAACTAAATGTCACCCTAGTTCATACATGAACTGTGTAAAGGT
TAGTCATACATTGTTCATTTGTAAAACTGCACATGGGTGTGTGCAAACCGTTTTGGGTTACACATTTACA
AGCAACTTATATAATAATACTAAACTACAATAATTCATGTATAAAACTAAGGGCGTAACCGAAATCGGTT
GAACCGAAACCGGTTAGTATAAAAGCAGACATTTT
[474 nt withheld, positions 1856-2329]
TAATCATGCATGGAGATACACCTACATTGCATGAATATATGTTAGATTTGCAACCAGAGACAACTGATCT
CTACTGTTATGAGCAATTAAATGACAGCTCAGAGGAGGAGGATGAAATAGATGGTCCAGCTGGACAAGCA
GAACCGGACAGAGCCCATTACAATATTGTAACCTTTTGTTGCAAGTGTGACTCTACGCTTCGGTTGTGCG
TACAAAGCACACACGTAGACATTCGTACTTTGGAAGACCTGTTAATGGGCACACTAGGAATTGTGTGCCC
CATCTGTTCTCAGAAACCATAATCTACCATGGCTGATCCTGCAGGTACCAATGGGGAAGAGGGTACGGGA
TGTAATGGATGGTTTTATGTAGAGGCTGTAGTGGAAAAAAAAACAGGGGATGCTATATCAGATGACGAGA
ACGAAAATGACAGTGATACAGGTGAAGATTTGGTAGATTTTATAGTAAATGATAATGATTATTTAACACA
GGCAGAAACAGAGACAGCACATGCGTTGTTTACTGCACAGGAAGCAAAACAACATAGAGATGCAGTACAG
GTTCTAAAACGAAAGTATTTGGGTAGTCCACTTAGTGATATTAGTGGATGTGTAGACAATAATATTAGTC
CTAGATTGAAAGCTATATGTATAGAAAAACAAAGTAGAGCTGCAAAAAGGAGATTATTTGAAAGCGAAGA
CAGCGGGTATGGCAATACTGAAGTGGAAACTCAGCAGATGTTACAGGTAGAAGGGCGCCATGAGACTGAA
ACACCATGTAGTCAGTATAGTGGTGGAAGTGGGGGTGGTTGCAGTCAGTACAGTAGTGGAAGTGGGGGAG
AGGGTGTTAGTGAAAGACACACTATATGCCAAACACCACTTACAAATATTTTAAATGTACTAAAAACTAG
TAATGCAAAGGCAGCAATGTTAGCAAAATTTAAAGAGTTATACGGGGTGAGTTTTTCAGAATTAGTAAGA
CCATTTAAAAGTAATAAATCAACGTGTTGCGATTGGTGTATTGCTGCATTTGGACTTACACCCAGTATAG
CTGACAGTATAAAAACACTATTACAACAATATTGTTTATATTTACACATTCAAAGTTTAGCATGTTCATG
GGGAATGGTTGTGTTACTATTAGTAAGATATAAATGTGGAAAAAATAGAGAAACAATTGAAAAATTGCTG
TCTAAACTATTATGTGTGTCTCCAATGTGTATGATGATAGAGCCTCCAAAATTGCGTAGTACAGCAGCAG
CATTATATTGGTATAAAACAGGTATGTCAAATATTAGTGAAGTGTATGGAGACACGCCAGAATGGATACA
AAGACAAACAGTATTACAACATAGTTTTAATGATTGTACATTTGAATTATCACAGATGGTACAATGGGCC
TACGATAATGACATAGTAGACGATAGTGAAATTGCATATAAATATGCACAATTGGCAGACACTAATAGTA
ATGCAAGTGCCTTTCTAAAAAGTAATTCACAGGCAAAAATTGTAAAGGATTGTGCAACAATGTGTAGACA
TTATAAACGAGCAGAAAAAAAACAAATGAGTATGAGTCAATGGATAAAATATAGATGTGATAGGGTAGAT
GATGGAGGTGATTGGAAGCAAATTGTTATGTTTTTAAGGTATCAAGGTGTAGAGTTTATGTCATTTTTAA
CTGCATTAAAAAGATTTTTGCAAGGCATACCTAAAAAAAATTGCATATTACTATATGGTGCAGCTAACAC
AGGTAAATCATTATTTGGTATGAGTTTAATGAAATTTCTGCAAGGGTCTGTAATATGTTTTGTAAATTCT
AAAAGCCATTTTTGGTTACAACCATTAGCAGATGCCAAAATAGGTATGTTAGATGATGCTACAGTGCCCT
GTTGGAACTACATAGATGACAATTTAAGAAATGCATTGGATGGAAATTTAGTTTCTATGGATGTAAAGCA
TAGACCATTGGTACAACTAAAATGCCCTCCATTATTAATTACATCTAACATTAATGCTGGTACAGATTCT
AGGTGGCCTTATTTACATAATAGATTGGTGGTGTTTACATTTCCTAATGAGTTTCCATTTGACGAAAACG
GAAATCCAGTGTATGAGCTTAATGATAAGAACTGGAAATCCTTTTTCTCAAGGACGTGGTCCAGATTAAG
TTTGCACGAGGACGAGGACAAGGAAAACGATGGAGACTCTTTGCCAACGTTTAAATGTGTGTCAGGACAA
AATACTAACACATTATGAAAATGATAGTACAGACCTACGTGACCATATAGACTATTGGAAACACATGCGC
CTAGAATGTGCTATTTATTACAAGGCCAGAGAAATGGGATTTAAACATATTAACCACCAGGTGGTGCCAA
CACTGGCTGTATCAAAGAATAAAGCATTACAAGCAATTGAACTGCAACTAACGTTAGAAACAATATATAA
CTCACAATATAGTAATGAAAAGTGGACATTACAAGACGTTAGCCTTGAAGTGTATTTAACTGCACCAACA
GGATGTATAAAAAAACATGGATATACAGTGGAAGTGCAGTTTGATGGAGACATATGCAATACAATGCATT
ATACAAACTGGACACATATATATATTTGTGAAGAAGCATCAGTAACTGTGGTAGAGGGTCAAGTTGACTA
TTATGGTTTATATTATGTTCATGAAGGAATACGAACATATTTTGTGCAGTTTAAAGATGATGCAGAAAAA
TATAGTAAAAATAAAGTATGGGAAGTTCATGCGGGTGGTCAGGTAATATTATGTCCTACATCTGTGTTTA
GCAGCAACGAAGTATCCTCTCCTGAAATTATTAGGCAGCACTTGGCCAACCACCCCGCCGCGACCCATAC
CAAAGCCGTCGCCTTGGGCACCGAAGAAACACAGACGACTATCCAGCGACCAAGATCAGAGCCAGACACC
GGAAACCCCTGCCACACCACTAAGTTGTTGCACAGAGACTCAGTGGACAGTGCTCCAATCCTCACTGCAT
TTAACAGCTCACACAAAGGACGGATTAACTGTAATAGTAACACTACACCCATAGTACATTTAAAAGGTGA
TGCTAATACTTTAAAATGTTTAAGATATAGATTTAAAAAGCATTGTACATTGTATACTGCAGTGTCGTCT
ACATGGCATTGGACAGGACATAATGTAAAACATAAAAGTGCAATTGTTACACTTACATATGATAGTGAAT
GGCAACGTGACCAATTTTTGTCTCAAGTTAAAATACCAAAAACTATTACAGTGTCTACTGGATTTATGTC
TATATGACAAATCTTGATACTGCATCCACAACATTACTGGCGTGCTTTTTGCTTTGCTTTTGTGTGCTTT
TGTGTGTCTGCCTATTAATACGTCCGCTGCTTTTGTCTGTGTCTACATACACATCATTAATAATATTGGT
ATTACTATTGTGGATAACAGCAGCCTCTGCGTTTAGGTGTTTTATTGTATATATTATATTTGTTTATATA
CCATTATTTTTAATACATACACATGCACGCTTTTTAATTACATAATGTATATGTACATAATGTAATTGTT
ACATATAATTGTTGTATACCATAACTTACTATTTTTTCTTTTTTATTTTCATATATAATTTTTTTTTTTG
TTTGTTTGTTTGTTTTTTAATAAACTGTTATTACTTAACAATGCGACACAAACGTTCTGCAAAACGCACA
AAACGTGCATCGGCTACCCAACTTTATAAAACATGCAAACAGGCAGGTACATGTCCACCTGACATTATAC
CTAAGGTTGAAGGCAAAACTATTGCTGATCAAATATTACAATATGGAAGTATGGGTGTATTTTTTGGTGG
GTTAGGAATTGGAACAGGGTCGGGTACAGGCGGACGCACTGGGTATATTCCATTGGGAACAAGGCCTCCC
ACAGCTACAGATACACTTGCTCCTGTAAGACCCCCTTTAACAGTAGATCCTGTGGGCCCTTCTGATCCTT
CTATAGTTTCTTTAGTGGAAGAAACTAGTTTTATTGATGCTGGTGCACCAACATCTGTACCTTCCATTCC
CCCAGATGTATCAGGATTTAGTATTACTACTTCAACTGATACCACACCTGCTATATTAGATATTAATAAT
ACTGTTACTACTGTTACTACACATAATAATCCCACTTTCACTGACCCATCTGTATTGCAGCCTCCAACAC
CTGCAGAAACTGGAGGGCATTTTACACTTTCATCATCCACTATTAGTACACATAATTATGAAGAAATTCC
TATGGATACATTTATTGTTAGCACAAACCCTAACACAGTAACTAGTAGCACACCCATACCAGGGTCTCGC
CCAGTGGCACGCCTAGGATTATATAGTCGCACAACACAACAGGTTAAAGTTGTAGACCCTGCTTTTGTAA
CCACTCCCACTAAACTTATTACATATGATAATCCTGCATATGAAGGTATAGATGTGGATAATACATTATA
TTTTTCTAGTAATGATAATAGTATTAATATAGCTCCAGATCCTGACTTTTTGGATATAGTTGCTTTACAT
AGGCCAGCATTAACCTCTAGGCGTACTGGCATTAGGTACAGTAGAATTGGTAATAAACAAACACTACGTA
CTCGTAGTGGAAAATCTATAGGTGCTAAGGTACATTATTATTATGATTTAAGTACTATTGATCCTGCAGA
AGAAATAGAATTACAAACTATAACACCTTCTACATATACTACCACTTCACATGCAGCCTCACCTACTTCT
ATTAATAATGGATTATATGATATTTATGCAGATGACTTTATTACAGATACTTCTACAACCCCGGTACCAT
CTGTACCCTCTACATCTTTATCAGGTTATATTCCTGCAAATACAACAATTCCTTTTGGTGGTGCATACAA
TATTCCTTTAGTATCAGGTCCTGATATACCCATTAATATAACTGACCAAGCTCCTTCATTAATTCCTATA
GTTCCAGGGTCTCCACAATATACAATTATTGCTGATGCAGGTGACTTTTATTTACATCCTAGTTATTACA
TGTTACGAAAACGACGTAAACGTTTACCATATTTTTTTTCAGATGTCTCTTTGGCTGCCTAGTGAGGCCA
CTGTCTACTTGCCTCCTGTCCCAGTATCTAAGGTTGTAAGCACGGATGAATATGTTGCACGCACAAACAT
ATATTATCATGCAGGAACATCCAGACTACTTGCAGTTGGACATCCCTATTTTCCTATTAAAAAACCTAAC
AATAACAAAATATTAGTTCCTAAAGTATCAGGATTACAATACAGGGTATTTAGAATACATTTACCTGACC
CCAATAAGTTTGGTTTTCCTGACACCTCATTTTATAATCCAGATACACAGCGGCTGGTTTGGGCCTGTGT
AGGTGTTGAGGTAGGTCGTGGTCAGCCATTAGGTGTGGGCATTAGTGGCCATCCTTTATTAAATAAATTG
GATGACACAGAAAATGCTAGTGCTTATGCAGCAAATGCAGGTGTGGATAATAGAGAATGTATATCTATGG
ATTACAAACAAACACAATTGTGTTTAATTGGTTGCAAACCACCTATAGGGGAACACTGGGGCAAAGGATC
CTCTACGCCGGACGCATCGTGGCCGGCATCACCGGCGCCACAGGTGCGGTTGCTGGCGCCTATATCGCCG
ACATCACCGATGGGGAAGATCGGGCTCGCCACTTCGGGCTCATGAGCGCTTGTTTCGGCGTGGGTATGGT
GGCAGGCCCCGTGGCCGGGGGACTGTTGGGCGCCATCTCCTTGCATGCACCATTCCTTGCGGCGGCGGTG
CTCAACGGCCTCAACCTACTACTGGGCTGCTTCCTAATGCAGGAGTCGCATAAGGGAGAGCGTCGACCGA
TGCCCTTGAGAGCCTTCAACCCAGTCAGCTCCTTCCGGTGGGCGCGGGGCATGACTATCGTCGCCGCACT
TATGACTGTCTTCTTTATCATGCAACTCGTAGGACAGGTGCCGGCAGCGCTCTGGGTCATTTTCGGCGAG
GACCGCTTTCGCTGGAGCGCGACGATGATCGGCCTGTCGCTTGCGGTATTCGGAATCTTGCACGCCCTCG
CTCAAGCCTTCGTCACTGGTCCCGCCACCAAACGTTTCGGCGAGAAGCAGGCCATTATCGCCGGCATGGC
GGCCGACGCGCTGGGCTACGTCTTGCTGGCGTTCGCGACGCGAGGCTGGATGGCCTTCCCCATTATGATT
CTTCTCGCTTCCGGCGGCATCGGGATGCCCGCGTTGCAGGCCATGCTGTCCAGGCAGGTAGATGACGACC
ATCAGGGACAGCTTCAAGGCCAGCAAAAGGCCAGGAACCGTAAAAAGGCCGCGTTGCTGGCGTTTTTCCA
TAGGCTCCGCCCCCCTGACGAGCATCACAAAAATCGACGCTCAAGTCAGAGGTGGCGAAACCCGACAGGA
CTATAAAGATACCAGGCGTTTCCCCCTGGAAGCTCCCTCGTGCGCTCTCCTGTTCCGACCCTGCCGCTTA
CCGGATACCTGTCCGCCTTTCTCCCTTCGGGAAGCGTGGCGCTTTCTCATAGCTCACGCTGTAGGTATCT
CAGTTCGGTGTAGGTCGTTCGCTCCAAGCTGGGCTGTGTGCACGAACCCCCCGTTCAGCCCGACCGCTGC
GCCTTATCCGGTAACTATCGTCTTGAGTCCAACCCGGTAAGACACGACTTATCGCCACTGGCAGCAGCCA
CTGGTAACAGGATTAGCAGAGCGAGGTATGTAGGCGGTGCTACAGAGTTCTTGAAGTGGTGGCCTAACTA
CGGCTACACTAGAAGGACAGTATTTGGTATCTGCGCTCTGCTGAAGCCAGTTACCTTCGGAAAAAGAGTT
GGTAGCTCTTGATCCGGCAAACAAACCACCGCTGGTAGCGGTGGTTTTTTTGTTTGCAAGCAGCAGATTA
CGCGCAGAAAAAAAGGATCTCAAGAAGATCCTTTGATCTTTTCTACGGGGTCTGACGCTCAGTGGAACGA
AAACTCACGTTAAGGGATTTTGGTCATGAGATTATCAAAAAGGATCTTCACCTAGATCCTTTTAAATTAA
AAATGAAGTTTTAAATCAATCTAAAGTATATATGAGTAAACTTGGTCTGACAGTTACCAATGCTTAATCA
GTGAGGCACCTATCTCAGCGATCTGTCTATTTCGTTCATCCATAGTTGCCTGACTCCCCGTCGTGTAGAT
AACTACGATACGGGAGGGCTTACCATCTGGCCCCAGTGCTGCAATGATACCGCGAGACCCACGCTCACCG
GCTCCAGATTTATCAGCAATAAACCAGCCAGCCGGAAGGGCCGAGCGCAGAAGTGGTCCTGCAACTTTAT
CCGCCTCCATCCAGTCTATTAATTGTTGCCGGGAAGCTAGAGTAAGTAGTTCGCCAGTTAATAGTTTGCG
CAACGTTGTTGCCATTGCTGCAGGCATCGTGGTGTCACGCTCGTCGTTTGGTATGGCTTCATTCAGCTCC
GGTTCCCAACGATCAAGGCGAGTTACATGATCCCCCATGTTGTGCAAAAAAGCGGTTAGCTCCTTCGGTC
CTCCGATCGTTGTCAGAAGTAAGTTGGCCGCAGTGTTATCACTCATGGTTATGGCAGCACTGCATAATTC
TCTTACTGTCATGCCATCCGTAAGATGCTTTTCTGTGACTGGTGAGTACTCAACCAAGTCATTCTGAGAA
TAGTGTATGCGGCGACCGAGTTGCTCTTGCCCGGCGTCAACACGGGATAATACCGCGCCACATAGCAGAA
CTTTAAAAGTGCTCATCATTGGAAAACGTTCTTCGGGGCGAAAACTCTCAAGGATCTTACCGCTGTTGAG
ATCCAGTTCGATGTAACCCACTCGTGCACCCAACTGATCTTCAGCATCTTTTACTTTCACCAGCGTTTCT
GGGTGAGCAAAAACAGGAAGGCAAAATGCCGCAAAAAAGGGAATAAGGGCGACACGGAAATGTTGAATAC
TCATACTCTTCCTTTTTCAATATTATTGAAGCATTTATCAGGGTTATTGTCTCATGAGCGGATACATATT
TGAATGTATTTAGAAAAATAAACAAATAGGGGTTCCGCGCACATTTCCCCGAAAAGTGCCACCTGACGTC
TAAGAAACCATTATTATCATGACATTAACCTATAAAAATAGGCGTATCACGAGGCCCTTTCGTCTTCAAG
AATTCTCATGTTTGACAGC
Features (pLannotate 1.2.2; 13 found; start..end, strand, type, name):
     19..981     +  CDS            L1 (fragment): VL1_HPV16 - Experimental evidence at protein level: Swiss-Prot protein existence level 1. Forms an icosahedral capsid with a T=7 symmetry and a 50 nm diameter. The capsid is composed of 72 pentamers linked to each other by disulfide bonds and associated with L2 proteins. Binds to heparan sulfate proteoglycans on cell surface of basal layer keratinocytes to provide initial virion attachment. This binding mediates a conformational change in the virus capsid that facilitates efficient infection. The virion enters the host cell via endocytosis. During virus trafficking, L1 protein dissociates from
   1856..2329    +  CDS            E6 (sequence withheld): VE6_HPV16 - Experimental evidence at protein level: Swiss-Prot protein existence level 1. Plays a major role in the induction and maintenance of cellular transformation. Acts mainly as an oncoprotein by stimulating the destruction of many host cell key regulatory proteins. E6 associates with host UBE3A/E6-AP ubiquitin-protein ligase, and inactivates tumor suppressors TP53 and TP73 by targeting them to the 26S proteasome for degradation. In turn, DNA damage and chromosomal instabilities increase and lead to cell proliferation and cancer development. The complex E6/E6AP targets several other sub
   2335..2628    +  CDS            E7: VE7_HPV16 - Experimental evidence at protein level: Swiss-Prot protein existence level 1. Plays a role in viral genome replication by driving entry of quiescent cells into the cell cycle. Stimulation of progression from G1 to S phase allows the virus to efficiently use the cellular DNA replicating machinery to achieve viral genome replication. E7 protein has both transforming and trans-activating activities. Induces the disassembly of the E2F1 transcription factor from RB1, with subsequent transcriptional activation of E2F1-regulated S-phase genes. Interferes with host histone deacetylation me
   2638..4584    +  CDS            E1: VE1_HPV16 - Experimental evidence at protein level: Swiss-Prot protein existence level 1. ATP-dependent DNA helicase required for initiation of viral DNA replication. It forms a complex with the viral E2 protein. The E1- E2 complex binds to the replication origin which contains binding sites for both proteins. During the initial step, a dimer of E1 interacts with a dimer of protein E2 leading to a complex that binds the viral origin of replication with high specificity. Then, a second dimer of E1 displaces the E2 dimer in an ATP-dependent manner to form the E1 tetramer. Following this, two E1
   4529..5623    +  CDS            E2: VE2_HPV16 - Experimental evidence at protein level: Swiss-Prot protein existence level 1. Plays a role in the initiation of viral DNA replication. A dimer of E2 interacts with a dimer of E1 in order to improve specificity of E1 DNA binding activity. Once the complex recognizes and binds DNA at specific sites, the E2 dimer is removed from DNA. E2 also regulates viral transcription through binding to the E2RE response element (5'-ACCNNNNNNGGT-3') present in multiple copies in the regulatory regions of the viral genome. Activates or represses transcription depending on E2RE's position with regard
   5623..5871    +  CDS            E5: VE5_HPV16 - Experimental evidence at protein level: Swiss-Prot protein existence level 1. Acts to keep host cells in a proliferation-competent state upon differentiation. Enhances host epidermal growth factor receptor (EGFR) activation after stimulation by EGF by inhibiting EGFR internalization. Induces a redistribution of host caveolin-1 and glycosphingolipid (ganglioside GM1) components of lipid rafts to the plasma membrane. Since GM1s inhibit cytotoxic T-lymphocytes, block immune synapse formation, and enhance proliferative signaling by the EGFR, E5 may enhance immune evasion and cell proli
   6010..7428    +  CDS            L2: VL2_HPV16 - Experimental evidence at protein level: Swiss-Prot protein existence level 1. Minor protein of the capsid that localizes along the inner surface of the virion, within the central cavities beneath the L1 pentamers. Plays a role in capsid stabilization through interaction with the major capsid protein L1. Once the virion enters the host cell, L2 escorts the genomic DNA into the nucleus by promoting escape from the endosomal compartments and traffic through the host Golgi network. Mechanistically, the C-terminus of L2 possesses a cell-penetrating peptide that protudes from the host en
   7412..7930    +  CDS            L1 (fragment): VL1_HPV16 - Experimental evidence at protein level: Swiss-Prot protein existence level 1. Forms an icosahedral capsid with a T=7 symmetry and a 50 nm diameter. The capsid is composed of 72 pentamers linked to each other by disulfide bonds and associated with L2 proteins. Binds to heparan sulfate proteoglycans on cell surface of basal layer keratinocytes to provide initial virion attachment. This binding mediates a conformational change in the virus capsid that facilitates efficient infection. The virion enters the host cell via endocytosis. During virus trafficking, L1 protein dissociates from
   7925..8648    +  CDS            TcR (fragment): tetracycline efflux protein; tet; confers resistance to tetracycline
   8694..9282    -  rep_origin     ori: high-copy-number ColE1/pMB1/pBR322/pUC origin of replication
   9453..10313   -  CDS            AmpR: β-lactamase; bla; confers resistance to ampicillin, carbenicillin, and related antibiotics
  10314..10418   -  promoter       AmpR promoter: bla
  10531..16      +  promoter       tet promoter (fragment) (across the origin): E. coli promoter for tetracycline efflux protein gene
