[The description below was written by a language model from this plasmid's Addgene catalogue record and pLannotate feature annotations shown in this document.]
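Description:
p1203 PML2d HPV-16 is a bacterial cloning plasmid carrying the complete genome of human papillomavirus type 16 inserted into the small pBR322-derived backbone pML2d. The record lists the vector type as unknown. The backbone supplies a high-copy ColE1/pMB1-type origin of replication and a β-lactamase gene with its own promoter, so the plasmid is maintained in E. coli under ampicillin selection. The annotation also finds a fragment of the tet promoter and a partial tetracycline efflux gene flanking the insert, which fits the viral DNA having been cloned into the BamHI site within the tetracycline resistance gene. That gene is therefore disrupted and should not be regarded as a working marker.

The insert of about 7.9 kb was cloned as a BamHI fragment, and both sites are preserved. Because the circular viral genome was linearised at BamHI within the L1 open reading frame, L1 appears as two fragments at opposite ends of the insert. Between them the table shows the unannotated region upstream of E6, which in HPV-16 corresponds to the long control region containing the viral origin and early promoter. This is followed by E6, E7, E1, E2, E5 and L2 in their native order and orientation. No heterologous eukaryotic promoter, tag or reporter is annotated, so any viral gene expression would depend on HPV's own regulatory sequences.

The sequenced record is 10,538 nt, slightly more than the sum of the listed backbone and insert sizes. The record does not state an intended use. The retained BamHI sites would allow the viral genome to be excised and recircularised to restore an intact L1, and the plasmid can also serve as a template source for individual HPV-16 genes.
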