Addgene plasmid #10869: p1203 PML2d HPV-16
Depositing lab: Peter Howley. Depositing organization: Harvard Medical School.
Backbone
  Vector backbone: pML2d
  Backbone size w/o insert (bp): 2200
  Vector type: unknown
Growth in bacteria
  Bacterial resistance: Ampicillin, 100 μg/mL
  Growth temperature: 37°C
  Growth strain: DH5alpha
  Copy number: High Copy
Gene/Insert
  Gene/Insert name: HPV-16
  Species: Human papillomavirus
  Insert size (bp): 7900
  GenBank ID: NC_001526
  Cloning method: Restriction Enzyme; 5′ cloning site BamHI (not destroyed); 3′ cloning site BamHI (not destroyed)
  Sequencing primers: 5′ n/a
Terms and licenses: Academic/Nonprofit Terms; Industry Terms: Not Available to Industry
Depositor comments: See author's map. More information regarding pML2d can be found in the plasmid information page of pML2d BPV-1.
How to cite: p1203 PML2d HPV-16 was a gift from Peter Howley (Addgene plasmid # 10869)
