>Addgene plasmid #10869 | p1203 PML2d HPV-16 | addgene partial sequence | sequence record 17857 | pBRrevBam 5'-GGTGATGTCGGCGATATAGG-3'
TGTGGCGCCGGTGATGCCGGCCACGATGCGTCCGGCGTAGAGGATCCTTTGCCCCAGTGTTCCCCTATAG
GTGGTTTGCAACCAATTAAACACAATTGTGTTTGTTTGTAATCCATAGATATACATTCTCTATTATCCAC
ACCTGCATTTGCTGCATAAGCACTAGCATTTTCTGTGTCATCCAATTTATTTAATAAAGGATGGCCACTA
ATGCCCACACCTAATGGCTGACCACGACCTACCTCAACACCTACACAGGCCCAAACCAGCCGCTGTGTAT
CTGGATTATAAAATGAGGTGTCAGGAAAACCAAACTTATTGGGGTCAGGTAAATGTATTCTAAATACCCT
GTATTGTAATCCTGATACTTTAGGAACTAATATTTTGTTATTGTTAGGTTTTTTAATAGGAAAATAGGGA
TGTCCAACTGCAAGTAGTCTGGATGTTCCTGCATGATAATATATGTTTGTGCGTGCAACATATTCATCCG
TGCTTACAACCTTAGATACTGGGACAGGAGGCAAGTAGACAGTGGCCTCACTAGGCAGCCAAAGAGACAT
CTGAAAAAAAATATGGTAAACGTTTACGTCGTTTTCGTAACATGTAATAACTAGGATGTAAATAAAAG
